LOCUS       Exported 6252 bp ds-DNA circular SYN 12-MAY-2021
DEFINITION  synthetic circular DNA
ACCESSION   .
VERSION     .
KEYWORDS    pDONR223-JAK1
SOURCE      synthetic DNA construct
  ORGANISM  synthetic DNA construct
REFERENCE   1 (bases 1 to 6252)
  AUTHORS   Johannessen CM, Boehm JS, Kim SY, Thomas SR, Wardwell L, Johnson LA,
            Emery CM, Stransky N, Cogdill AP, Barretina J, Caponigro G,
            Hieronymus H, Murray RR, Salehi-Ashtiani K, Hill DE, Vidal M, Zhao
            JJ, Yang X, Alkan O, Kim S, Harris JL, Wilson CJ, Myer VE, Finan PM,
            Root DE, Roberts TM, Golub T, Flaherty KT, Dummer R, Weber BL,
            Sellers WR, Schlegel R, Wargo JA, Hahn WC, Garraway LA
  TITLE     COT drives resistance to RAF inhibition through MAP kinase pathway
            reactivation.
  JOURNAL   Nature. 2010 Nov 24. ():.
  PUBMED    21107320
REFERENCE   2 (bases 1 to 6252)
  AUTHORS   .
  TITLE     Direct Submission
  JOURNAL   Exported May 12, 2021 from SnapGene Server 1.1.58
            http://www.snapgene.com
FEATURES             Location/Qualifiers
     source          1..6252
                     /organism="synthetic DNA construct"
                     /mol_type="other DNA"
     primer_bind     98..115
                     /label=L4440
                     /note="L4440 vector, forward primer"
     terminator      274..301
                     /label=rrnB T2 terminator
                     /note="transcription terminator T2 from the E. coli rrnB
                     gene"
     terminator      393..479
                     /gene="Escherichia coli rrnB"
                     /label=rrnB T1 terminator
                     /note="transcription terminator T1 from the E. coli rrnB
                     gene"
     primer_bind     528..550
                     /label=M13/pUC Forward
                     /note="In lacZ gene"
     primer_bind     542..559
                     /label=M13 Forward
                     /note="In lacZ gene. Also called M13-F20 or M13 (-21)
                     Forward"
     primer_bind     543..559
                     /label=M13 fwd
                     /note="common sequencing primer, one of multiple similar
                     variants"
     protein_bind    575..674
                     /gene="mutant version of attL"
                     /label=attL1
                     /bound_moiety="LR Clonase(TM)"
                     /note="recombination site for the Gateway(R) LR reaction"
     primer_bind     complement(4253..4272)
                     /label=T7
                     /note="T7 promoter, forward primer"
     promoter        complement(4254..4272)
                     /label=T7 promoter
                     /note="promoter for bacteriophage T7 RNA polymerase"
     primer_bind     complement(4277..4293)
                     /label=M13 rev
                     /note="common sequencing primer, one of multiple similar
                     variants"
     primer_bind     complement(4277..4293)
                     /label=M13 Reverse
                     /note="In lacZ gene. Also called M13-rev"
     CDS             4724..5515
                     /codon_start=1
                     /gene="aadA"
                     /product="aminoglycoside adenylyltransferase (Murphy,
                     1985)"
                     /label=SmR
                     /note="confers resistance to spectinomycin and
                     streptomycin"
                     /translation="MREAVIAEVSTQLSEVVGVIERHLEPTLLAVHLYGSAVDGGLKPH
                     SDIDLLVTVTVRLDETTRRALINDLLETSASPGESEILRAVEVTIVVHDDIIPWRYPAK
                     RELQFGEWQRNDILAGIFEPATIDIDLAILLTKAREHSVALVGPAAEELFDPVPEQDLF
                     EALNETLTLWNSPPDWAGDERNVVLTLSRIWYSAVTGKIAPKDVAADWAMERLPAQYQP
                     VILEARQAYLGQEEDRLASRADQLEEFVHYVKGEITKVVGK"
     rep_origin      5608..6196
                     /direction=RIGHT
                     /label=ori
                     /note="high-copy-number ColE1/pMB1/pBR322/pUC origin of
                     replication"
     primer_bind     6097..6116
                     /label=pBR322ori-F
                     /note="pBR322 origin, forward primer"
ORIGIN
        1 catgttcttt cctgcgttat cccctgattc tgtggataac cgtattaccg cctttgagtg
       61 agctgatacc gctcgccgca gccgaacgac cgagcgcagc gagtcagtga gcgaggaagc
      121 ggaagagcgc ccaatacgca aaccgcctct ccccgcgcgt tggccgattc attaatgcag
      181 ctggcacgac aggtttcccg actggaaagc gggcagtgag cgcaacgcaa ttaatacgcg
      241 taccgctagc caggaagagt ttgtagaaac gcaaaaaggc catccgtcag gatggccttc
      301 tgcttagttt gatgcctggc agtttatggc gggcgtcctg cccgccaccc tccgggccgt
      361 tgcttcacaa cgttcaaatc cgctcccggc ggatttgtcc tactcaggag agcgttcacc
      421 gacaaacaac agataaaacg aaaggcccag tcttccgact gagcctttcg ttttatttga
      481 tgcctggcag ttccctactc tcgcgttaac gctagcatgg atgttttccc agtcacgacg
      541 ttgtaaaacg acggccagtc ttaagctcgg gccccaaata atgattttat tttgactgat
      601 agtgacctgt tcgttgcaac aaattgatga gcaatgcttt tttataatgc caactttgta
      661 caaaaaagtt ggcatgcagt atctaaatat aaaagaggac tgcaatgcca tggctttctg
      721 tgctaaaatg aggagctcca agaagactga ggtgaacctg gaggcccctg agccaggggt
      781 ggaagtgatc ttctatctgt cggacaggga gcccctccgg ctgggcagtg gagagtacac
      841 agcagaggaa ctgtgcatca gggctgcaca ggcatgccgt atctctcctc tttgtcacaa
      901 cctctttgcc ctgtatgacg agaacaccaa gctctggtat gctccaaatc gcaccatcac
      961 cgttgatgac aagatgtccc tccggctcca ctaccggatg aggttctatt tcaccaattg
     1021 gcatggaacc aacgacaatg agcagtcagt gtggcgtcat tctccaaaga agcagaaaaa
     1081 tggctacgag aaaaaaaaga ttccagatgc aacccctctc cttgatgcca gctcactgga
     1141 gtatctgttt gctcagggac agtatgattt ggtgaaatgc ctggctccta ttcgagaccc
     1201 caagaccgag caggatggac atgatattga gaacgagtgt ctagggatgg ctgtcctggc
     1261 catctcacac tatgccatga tgaagaagat gcagttgcca gaactgccca aggacatcag
     1321 ctacaagcga tatattccag aaacattgaa taagtccatc agacagagga accttctcac
     1381 caggatgcgg ataaataatg ttttcaagga tttcctaaag gaatttaaca acaagaccat
     1441 ttgtgacagc agcgtgtcca cgcatgacct gaaggtgaaa tacttggcta ccttggaaac
     1501 tttgacaaaa cattacggtg ctgaaatatt tgagacttcc atgttactga tttcatcaga
     1561 aaatgagatg aattggtttc attcgaatga cggtggaaac gttctctact acgaagtgat
     1621 ggtgactggg aatcttggaa tccagtggag gcataaacca aatgttgttt ctgttgaaaa
     1681 ggaaaaaaat aaactgaagc ggaaaaaact ggaaaataaa cacaagaagg atgaggagaa
     1741 aaacaagatc cgggaagagt ggaacaattt ttcttacttc cctgaaatca ctcacattgt
     1801 aataaaggag tctgtggtca gcattaacaa gcaggacaac aagaaaatgg aactgaagct
     1861 ctcttcccac gaggaggcct tgtcctttgt gtccctggta gatggctact tccggctcac
     1921 agcagatgcc catcattacc tctgcaccga cgtggccccc ccgttgatcg tccacaacat
     1981 acagaatggc tgtcatggtc caatctgtac agaatacgcc atcaataaat tgcggcaaga
     2041 aggaagcgag gaggggatgt acgtgctgag gtggagctgc accgactttg acaacatcct
     2101 catgaccgtc acctgctttg agaagtctga gcaggtgcag ggtgcccaga agcagttcaa
     2161 gaactttcag atcgaggtgc agaagggccg ctacagtctg cacggttcgg accgcagctt
     2221 ccccagcttg ggagacctca tgagccacct caagaagcag atcctgcgca cggataacat
     2281 cagcttcatg ctaaaacgct gctgccagcc caagccccga gaaatctcca acctgctggt
     2341 ggctactaag aaagcccagg agtggcagcc cgtctacccc atgagccagc tgagtttcga
     2401 tcggatcctc aagaaggatc tggtgcaggg cgagcacctt gggagaggca cgagaacaca
     2461 catctattct gggaccctga tggattacaa ggatgacgaa ggaacttctg aagagaagaa
     2521 gataaaagtg atcctcaaag tcttagaccc cagccacagg gatatttccc tggccttctt
     2581 cgaggcagcc agcatgatga gacaggtctc ccacaaacac atcgtgtacc tctatggcgt
     2641 ctgtgtccac gacgtggaga atatcatggt ggaagagttt gtggaagggg gtcctctgga
     2701 tctcttcatg caccggaaaa gcgatgtcct taccacacca tggaaattca aagttgccaa
     2761 acagctggcc agtgccctga gctacttgga ggataaagac ctggtccatg gaaatgtgtg
     2821 tactaaaaac ctcctcctgg cccgtgaggg catcgacagt gagtgtggcc cattcatcaa
     2881 gctcagtgac cccggcatcc ccattacggt gctgtctagg caagaatgca ttgaacgaat
     2941 cccatggatt gctcctgagt gtgttgagga ctccaagaac ctgagtgtgg ctgctgacaa
     3001 gtggagcttt ggaaccacgc tctgggaaat ctgctacaat ggcgagatcc ccttgaaaga
     3061 caagacgctg attgagaaag agagattcta tgaaagccgg tgcaggccag tgacaccatc
     3121 atgtaaggag ctggctgacc tcatgacccg ctgcatgaac tatgacccca atcagaggcc
     3181 tttcttccga gccatcatga gagacattaa taagcttgaa gagcagaatc cagatattgt
     3241 ttcagaaaaa aaaccagcaa ctgaagtgga ccccacacat tttgaaaagc gcttcctaaa
     3301 gaggatccgt gacttgggag agggccactt tgggaaggtt gagctctgca ggtatgaccc
     3361 cgaaggggac aatacagggg agcaggtggc tgttaaatct ctgaagcctg agagtggagg
     3421 taaccacata gctgatctga aaaaggaaat cgagatctta aggaacctct atcatgagaa
     3481 cattgtgaag tacaaaggaa tctgcacaga agacggagga aatggtatta agctcatcat
     3541 ggaatttctg ccttcgggaa gccttaagga atatcttcca aagaataaga acaaaataaa
     3601 cctcaaacag cagctaaaat atgccgttca gatttgtaag gggatggact atttgggttc
     3661 tcggcaatac gttcaccggg acttggcagc aagaaatgtc cttgttgaga gtgaacacca
     3721 agtgaaaatt ggagacttcg gtttaaccaa agcaattgaa accgataagg agtattacac
     3781 cgtcaaggat gaccgggaca gccctgtgtt ttggtatgct ccagaatgtt taatgcaatc
     3841 taaattttat attgcctctg acgtctggtc ttttggagtc actctgcatg agctgctgac
     3901 ttactgtgat tcagattcta gtcccatggc tttgttcctg aaaatgatag gcccaaccca
     3961 tggccagatg acagtcacaa gacttgtgaa tacgttaaaa gaaggaaaac gcctgccgtg
     4021 cccacctaac tgtccagatg aggtttatca acttatgagg aaatgctggg aattccaacc
     4081 atccaatcgg acaagctttc agaaccttat tgaaggattt gaagcacttt taaaattgcc
     4141 aactttcttg tccaaagttg gcattataag aaagcattgc ttatcaattt gttgcaacga
     4201 acaggtcact atcagtcaaa ataaaatcat tatttgccat ccagctgata tcccctatag
     4261 tgagtcgtat tacatggtca tagctgtttc ctggcagctc tggcccgtgt ctcaaaatct
     4321 ctgatgttac attgcacaag ataaaaatat atcatcatgc ctcctctaga ccagccagga
     4381 cagaaatgcc tcgacttcgc tgctacccaa ggttgccggg tgacgcacac cgtggaaacg
     4441 gatgaaggca cgaacccagt ggacataagc ctgttcggtt cgtaagctgt aatgcaagta
     4501 gcgtatgcgc tcacgcaact ggtccagaac cttgaccgaa cgcagcggtg gtaacggcgc
     4561 agtggcggtt ttcatggctt gttatgactg tttttttggg gtacagtcta tgcctcgggc
     4621 atccaagcag caagcgcgtt acgccgtggg tcgatgtttg atgttatgga gcagcaacga
     4681 tgttacgcag cagggcagtc gccctaaaac aaagttaaac attatgaggg aagcggtgat
     4741 cgccgaagta tcgactcaac tatcagaggt agttggcgtc atcgagcgcc atctcgaacc
     4801 gacgttgctg gccgtacatt tgtacggctc cgcagtggat ggcggcctga agccacacag
     4861 tgatattgat ttgctggtta cggtgaccgt aaggcttgat gaaacaacgc ggcgagcttt
     4921 gatcaacgac cttttggaaa cttcggcttc ccctggagag agcgagattc tccgcgctgt
     4981 agaagtcacc attgttgtgc acgacgacat cattccgtgg cgttatccag ctaagcgcga
     5041 actgcaattt ggagaatggc agcgcaatga cattcttgca ggtatcttcg agccagccac
     5101 gatcgacatt gatctggcta tcttgctgac aaaagcaaga gaacatagcg ttgccttggt
     5161 aggtccagcg gcggaggaac tctttgatcc ggttcctgaa caggatctat ttgaggcgct
     5221 aaatgaaacc ttaacgctat ggaactcgcc gcccgactgg gctggcgatg agcgaaatgt
     5281 agtgcttacg ttgtcccgca tttggtacag cgcagtaacc ggcaaaatcg cgccgaagga
     5341 tgtcgctgcc gactgggcaa tggagcgcct gccggcccag tatcagcccg tcatacttga
     5401 agctagacag gcttatcttg gacaagaaga agatcgcttg gcctcgcgcg cagatcagtt
     5461 ggaagaattt gtccactacg tgaaaggcga gatcaccaag gtagtcggca aataaccctc
     5521 gagccaccca tgaccaaaat cccttaacgt gagttacgcg tcgttccact gagcgtcaga
     5581 ccccgtagaa aagatcaaag gatcttcttg agatcctttt tttctgcgcg taatctgctg
     5641 cttgcaaaca aaaaaaccac cgctaccagc ggtggtttgt ttgccggatc aagagctacc
     5701 aactcttttt ccgaaggtaa ctggcttcag cagagcgcag ataccaaata ctgttcttct
     5761 agtgtagccg tagttaggcc accacttcaa gaactctgta gcaccgccta catacctcgc
     5821 tctgctaatc ctgttaccag tggctgctgc cagtggcgat aagtcgtgtc ttaccgggtt
     5881 ggactcaaga cgatagttac cggataaggc gcagcggtcg ggctgaacgg ggggttcgtg
     5941 cacacagccc agcttggagc gaacgaccta caccgaactg agatacctac agcgtgagct
     6001 atgagaaagc gccacgcttc ccgaagggag aaaggcggac aggtatccgg taagcggcag
     6061 ggtcggaaca ggagagcgca cgagggagct tccaggggga aacgcctggt atctttatag
     6121 tcctgtcggg tttcgccacc tctgacttga gcgtcgattt ttgtgatgct cgtcaggggg
     6181 gcggagccta tggaaaaacg ccagcaacgc ggccttttta cggttcctgg ccttttgctg
     6241 gccttttgct ca
//
