[The description below was written by a language model from this plasmid's Addgene catalogue record and the feature table of its GenBank file.]
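Description:
pDONR223-JAK1 is a Gateway entry clone built on the Invitrogen pDONR223 donor backbone. It carries the human JAK1 open reading frame (Janus kinase 1, a protein tyrosine kinase) and is maintained in E. coli. It is a storage and shuttle plasmid rather than an expression vector. Replication relies on a high-copy ColE1/pUC-type origin, and selection uses the aadA (SmR) gene, which confers spectinomycin and streptomycin resistance. The catalogue lists the insert as about 3.5 kb, with an R647H substitution relative to the reference protein. The held sequence record is a 6252 bp circle. That is shorter than the listed backbone plus insert, as expected when the donor vector's counter-selection cassette is replaced during cloning.

In the feature table, an attL1 site sits just downstream of the rrnB T2/T1 transcription terminators, which insulate the insert from upstream read-through, and of the M13 forward primer sites. The JAK1 ORF itself is not annotated, and neither is a downstream attL2 site. Both presumably lie in the unannotated stretch between attL1 and the reverse-oriented T7 promoter and M13 reverse primer site on the far side. No mammalian promoter is present.

The ORF lacks a stop codon so that an LR Clonase reaction can transfer it in frame into a destination vector that supplies a C-terminal epitope tag and a stop codon. The depositors point to a companion set of lentiviral destination vectors (pLX301–304) for mammalian expression and warn against transfecting this plasmid directly. The clone belongs to a kinase ORF collection associated with a study of resistance to RAF inhibition.
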