Addgene plasmid #23932: pDONR223-JAK1
Depositing lab: William Hahn & David Root. Depositing organization: Dana-Farber Cancer Institute. Publication: COT drives resistance to RAF inhibition through MAP kinase pathway reactivation. Johannessen CM, Boehm JS, Kim SY, Thomas SR, Wardwell L, Johnson LA, Emery CM, Stransky N, Cogdill AP, Barretina J, Caponigro G, Hieronymus H, Murray RR, Salehi-Ashtiani K, Hill DE, Vidal M, Zhao JJ, Yang X, Alkan O, Kim S, Harris JL, Wilson CJ, Myer VE, Finan PM, Root DE, Roberts TM, Golub T, Flaherty KT, Dummer R, Weber BL, Sellers WR, Schlegel R, Wargo JA, Hahn WC, Garraway LA. Nature. 2010 Dec 16;468(7326):968-72. doi: 10.1038/nature09627 PubMed 21107320.
Backbone
  Vector backbone: pDONR223
  Backbone manufacturer: Invitrogen
  Backbone size w/o insert (bp): 5005
  Vector type: Gateway Donor vector
Growth in bacteria
  Bacterial resistance: Spectinomycin, 50 μg/mL
  Growth temperature: 37°C
  Growth strain: DH5alpha
  Copy number: High Copy
Gene/Insert
  Gene/Insert name: JAK1 (alt name: Janus kinase 1 (a protein tyrosine kinase))
  Species: H. sapiens (human)
  Insert size (bp): 3465
  Mutation: R647H (numbering relative to NP_002218.1)
  Entrez Gene: JAK1 (a.k.a. AIIDE, JAK1A, JAK1B, JTK3)
  Cloning method: Gateway Cloning
  Sequencing primers: 5′ M13pUC-fwd; 3′ M13rev
Terms and licenses: Academic/Nonprofit Terms; Industry Terms: Not Available to Industry
Depositor comments: The ORF has no Stop codon. This design enables easy recombination into a destination vector to add an epitope tag of choice and Stop codon to the ORF. Do NOT use this plasmid directly for transfections. A set of 4 custom lentiviral vectors is available ( pLX301 (http://www.addgene.org/25895/) , pLX302 (http://www.addgene.org/25896/) , pLX303 (http://www.addgene.org/25897/) , pLX304 (http://www.addgene.org/25890/) ) to be used to express these ORFs in mammalian cells. These plasmids are not included in the kit and must be ordered separately.
How to cite: pDONR223-JAK1 was a gift from William Hahn & David Root (Addgene plasmid # 23932 ; http://n2t.net/addgene:23932 ; RRID:Addgene_23932)
