>Addgene plasmid #23932 | pDONR223-JAK1 | depositor partial sequence | sequence record 11247 | Author sequence
ATGCAGTATCTAAATATAAAAGAGGACTGCAATGCCATGGCTTTCTGTGCTAAAATGAGGAGCTCCAAGA
AGACTGAGGTGAACCTGGAGGCCCCTGAGCCAGGGGTGGAAGTGATCTTCTATCTGTCGGACAGGGAGCC
CCTCCGGCTGGGCAGTGGAGAGTACACAGCAGAGGAACTGTGCATCAGGGCTGCACAGGCATGCCGTATC
TCTCCTCTTTGTCACAACCTCTTTGCCCTGTATGACGAGAACACCAAGCTCTGGTATGCTCCAAATCGCA
CCATCACCGTTGATGACAAGATGTCCCTCCGGCTCCACTACCGGATGAGGTTCTATTTCACCAATTGGCA
TGGAACCAACGACAATGAGCAGTCAGTGTGGCGTCATTCTCCAAAGAAGCAGAAAAATGGCTACGAGAAA
AAAAAGATTCCAGATGCAACCCCTCTCCTTGATGCCAGCTCACTGGAGTATCTGTTTGCTCAGGGACAGT
ATGATTTGGTGAAATGCCTGGCTCCTATTCGAGACCCCAAGACCGAGCAGGATGGACATGATATTGAGAA
CGAGTGTCTAGGGATGGCTGTCCTGGCCATCTCACACTATGCCATGATGAAGAAGATGCAGTTGCCAGAA
CTGCCCAAGGACATCAGCTACAAGCGATATATTCCAGAAACATTGAATAAGTCCATCAGACAGAGGAACC
TTCTCACCAGGATGCGGATAAATAATGTTTTCAAGGATTTCCTAAAGGAATTTAACAACAAGACCATTTG
TGACAGCAGCGTGTCCACGCATGACCTGAAGGTGAAATACTTGGCTACCTTGGAAACTTTGACAAAACAT
TACGGTGCTGAAATATTTGAGACTTCCATGTTACTGATTTCATCAGAAAATGAGATGAATTGGTTTCATT
CGAATGACGGTGGAAACGTTCTCTACTACGAAGTGATGGTGACTGGGAATCTTGGAATCCAGTGGAGGCA
TAAACCAAATGTTGTTTCTGTTGAAAAGGAAAAAAATAAACTGAAGCGGAAAAAACTGGAAAATAAACAC
AAGAAGGATGAGGAGAAAAACAAGATCCGGGAAGAGTGGAACAATTTTTCTTACTTCCCTGAAATCACTC
ACATTGTAATAAAGGAGTCTGTGGTCAGCATTAACAAGCAGGACAACAAGAAAATGGAACTGAAGCTCTC
TTCCCACGAGGAGGCCTTGTCCTTTGTGTCCCTGGTAGATGGCTACTTCCGGCTCACAGCAGATGCCCAT
CATTACCTCTGCACCGACGTGGCCCCCCCGTTGATCGTCCACAACATACAGAATGGCTGTCATGGTCCAA
TCTGTACAGAATACGCCATCAATAAATTGCGGCAAGAAGGAAGCGAGGAGGGGATGTACGTGCTGAGGTG
GAGCTGCACCGACTTTGACAACATCCTCATGACCGTCACCTGCTTTGAGAAGTCTGAGCAGGTGCAGGGT
GCCCAGAAGCAGTTCAAGAACTTTCAGATCGAGGTGCAGAAGGGCCGCTACAGTCTGCACGGTTCGGACC
GCAGCTTCCCCAGCTTGGGAGACCTCATGAGCCACCTCAAGAAGCAGATCCTGCGCACGGATAACATCAG
CTTCATGCTAAAACGCTGCTGCCAGCCCAAGCCCCGAGAAATCTCCAACCTGCTGGTGGCTACTAAGAAA
GCCCAGGAGTGGCAGCCCGTCTACCCCATGAGCCAGCTGAGTTTCGATCGGATCCTCAAGAAGGATCTGG
TGCAGGGCGAGCACCTTGGGAGAGGCACGAGAACACACATCTATTCTGGGACCCTGATGGATTACAAGGA
TGACGAAGGAACTTCTGAAGAGAAGAAGATAAAAGTGATCCTCAAAGTCTTAGACCCCAGCCACAGGGAT
ATTTCCCTGGCCTTCTTCGAGGCAGCCAGCATGATGAGACAGGTCTCCCACAAACACATCGTGTACCTCT
ATGGCGTCTGTGTCCGCGACGTGGAGAATATCATGGTGGAAGAGTTTGTGGAAGGGGGTCCTCTGGATCT
CTTCATGCACCGGAAAAGCGATGTCCTTACCACACCATGGAAATTCAAAGTTGCCAAACAGCTGGCCAGT
GCCCTGAGCTACTTGGAGGATAAAGACCTGGTCCATGGAAATGTGTGTACTAAAAACCTCCTCCTGGCCC
GTGAGGGCATCGACAGTGAGTGTGGCCCATTCATCAAGCTCAGTGACCCCGGCATCCCCATTACGGTGCT
GTCTAGGCAAGAATGCATTGAACGAATCCCATGGATTGCTCCTGAGTGTGTTGAGGACTCCAAGAACCTG
AGTGTGGCTGCTGACAAGTGGAGCTTTGGAACCACGCTCTGGGAAATCTGCTACAATGGCGAGATCCCCT
TGAAAGACAAGACGCTGATTGAGAAAGAGAGATTCTATGAAAGCCGGTGCAGGCCAGTGACACCATCATG
TAAGGAGCTGGCTGACCTCATGACCCGCTGCATGAACTATGACCCCAATCAGAGGCCTTTCTTCCGAGCC
ATCATGAGAGACATTAATAAGCTTGAAGAGCAGAATCCAGATATTGTTTCAGAAAAAAAACCAGCAACTG
AAGTGGACCCCACACATTTTGAAAAGCGCTTCCTAAAGAGGATCCGTGACTTGGGAGAGGGCCACTTTGG
GAAGGTTGAGCTCTGCAGGTATGACCCCGAAGGGGACAATACAGGGGAGCAGGTGGCTGTTAAATCTCTG
AAGCCTGAGAGTGGAGGTAACCACATAGCTGATCTGAAAAAGGAAATCGAGATCTTAAGGAACCTCTATC
ATGAGAACATTGTGAAGTACAAAGGAATCTGCACAGAAGACGGAGGAAATGGTATTAAGCTCATCATGGA
ATTTCTGCCTTCGGGAAGCCTTAAGGAATATCTTCCAAAGAATAAGAACAAAATAAACCTCAAACAGCAG
CTAAAATATGCCGTTCAGATTTGTAAGGGGATGGACTATTTGGGTTCTCGGCAATACGTTCACCGGGACT
TGGCAGCAAGAAATGTCCTTGTTGAGAGTGAACACCAAGTGAAAATTGGAGACTTCGGTTTAACCAAAGC
AATTGAAACCGATAAGGAGTATTACACCGTCAAGGATGACCGGGACAGCCCTGTGTTTTGGTATGCTCCA
GAATGTTTAATGCAATCTAAATTTTATATTGCCTCTGACGTCTGGTCTTTTGGAGTCACTCTGCATGAGC
TGCTGACTTACTGTGATTCAGATTCTAGTCCCATGGCTTTGTTCCTGAAAATGATAGGCCCAACCCATGG
CCAGATGACAGTCACAAGACTTGTGAATACGTTAAAAGAAGGAAAACGCCTGCCGTGCCCACCTAACTGT
CCAGATGAGGTTTATCAACTTATGAGGAAATGCTGGGAATTCCAACCATCCAATCGGACAAGCTTTCAGA
ACCTTATTGAAGGATTTGAAGCACTTTTAAAA
