>Addgene plasmid #23932 | pDONR223-JAK1 | addgene partial sequence | sequence record 29769 | 23932 with hJAK1-F 5'-ttcatgctaaaacgctgctg
CCTGCTGGTGGCTACTAAGAAAGCCCAGGAGTGGCAGCCCGTCTACCCCATGAGCCAGCTGAGTTTCGAT
CGGATCCTCAAGAAGGATCTGGTGCAGGGCGAGCACCTTGGGAGAGGCACGAGAACACACATCTATTCTG
GGACCCTGATGGATTACAAGGATGACGAAGGAACTTCTGAAGAGAAGAAGATAAAAGTGATCCTCAAAGT
CTTAGACCCCAGCCACAGGGATATTTCCCTGGCCTTCTTCGAGGCAGCCAGCATGATGAGACAGGTCTCC
CACAAACACATCGTGTACCTCTATGGCGTCTGTGTCCACGACGTGGAGAATATCATGGTGGAAGAGTTTG
TGGAAGGGGGTCCTCTGGATCTCTTCATGCACCGGAAAAGCGATGTCCTTACCACACCATGGAAATTCAA
AGTTGCCAAACAGCTGGCCAGTGCCCTGAGCTACTTGGAGGATAAAGACCTGGTCCATGGAAATGTGTGT
ACTAAAAACCTCCTCCTGGCCCGTGAGGGCATCGACAGTGAGTGTGGCCCATTCATCAAGCTCAGTGACC
CCGGCATCCCCATTACGGTGCTGTCTAGGCAAGAATGCATTGAACGAATCCCATGGATTGCTCCTGAGTG
TGTTGAGGACTCCAAGAACCTGAGTGTGGCTGCTGACAAGTGGAGCTTTGGAACCACGCTCTGGGAAATC
TGCTACAATGGCGAGATCCCCTTGAAAGACAAGACGCTGATTGAGAAAGAGAGATTCTATGAAAGCCGGT
GCAGGCCAGTGACACCATCATGTAAGGAGCTGGCTGACCTCATGACCCGCTGCATGAACTATGACCCCAA
TCAGAGGCCTTTCTTCCGAGCCATCATGAGAGACATTAATAAGCTTGAAGAGCA
