>Addgene plasmid #23932 | pDONR223-JAK1 | addgene partial sequence | sequence record 29770 | 23932 with M13pUC-fwd
AATAATGATTTTATTTTGACTGATAGTGACCTGTTCGTTGCAACAAATTGATGAGCAATGCTTTTTTATA
ATGCCAACTTTGTACAAAAAAGTTGGCATGCAGTATCTAAATATAAAAGAGGACTGCAATGCCATGGCTT
TCTGTGCTAAAATGAGGAGCTCCAAGAAGACTGAGGTGAACCTGGAGGCCCCTGAGCCAGGGGTGGAAGT
GATCTTCTATCTGTCGGACAGGGAGCCCCTCCGGCTGGGCAGTGGAGAGTACACAGCAGAGGAACTGTGC
ATCAGGGCTGCACAGGCATGCCGTATCTCTCCTCTTTGTCACAACCTCTTTGCCCTGTATGACGAGAACA
CCAAGCTCTGGTATGCTCCAAATCGCACCATCACCGTTGATGACAAGATGTCCCTCCGGCTCCACTACCG
GATGAGGTTCTATTTCACCAATTGGCATGGAACCAACGACAATGAGCAGTCAGTGTGGCGTCATTCTCCA
AAGAAGCAGAAAAATGGCTACGAGAAAAAAAAGATTCCAGATGCAACCCCTCTCCTTGATGCCAGCTCAC
TGGAGTATCTGTTTGCTCAGGGACAGTATGATTTGGTGAAATGCCTGGCTCCTATTCGAGACCCCAAGAC
CGAGCAGGATGGACATGATATTGAGAACGAG
